Addgene plasmid #109697: p3E-rab36
Purpose: Multisite gateway vector for 3' tagging with rab36
Depositing lab: Rob Parton. Depositing organization: University of Queensland, Institute for Molecular Bioscience. Publication: In vivo cell biological screening identifies an endocytic capture mechanism for T-tubule formation. Hall TE, Martel N, Ariotti N, Xiong Z, Lo HP, Ferguson C, Rae J, Lim YW, Parton RG. Nat Commun. 2020 Jul 24;11(1):3711. doi: 10.1038/s41467-020-17486-w. PubMed 32709891.
Backbone
  Vector backbone: pDONR p2R-p3
  Vector type: Zebrafish plasmids
Growth in bacteria
  Bacterial resistance: Kanamycin, 50 μg/mL
  Growth temperature: 37°C
  Growth strain: DH5alpha
  Copy number: High Copy
Gene/Insert
  Gene/Insert name: rab36
  Species: D. rerio (zebrafish)
  Entrez Gene: rab36 (a.k.a. zgc:158229)
  Cloning method: Gateway Cloning
Terms and licenses: Academic/Nonprofit Terms; Industry Terms: Not Available to Industry
How to cite: p3E-rab36 was a gift from Rob Parton (Addgene plasmid # 109697 ; http://n2t.net/addgene:109697 ; RRID:Addgene_109697)
