[The description below was written by a language model from this plasmid's Addgene catalogue record and pLannotate feature annotations shown in this document.]
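Description:
p3E-rab36 is a 3' entry clone for multisite Gateway assembly, built by BP recombination of a zebrafish (D. rerio) rab36 coding sequence into the pDONR P2R-P3 donor backbone. It is a small plasmid of about 3.4 kb, propagated in E. coli from a high-copy ColE1/pUC-type origin and selected with kanamycin through an aph(3')-Ia resistance gene. Two sequence records are available, one from the depositor and one from repository sequencing. They are the same length and carry the same features in the same order, differing only in where numbering starts.

The insert is an open reading frame of roughly 770 bp. The annotation software labelled it by similarity to mouse Rab36, a small GTPase implicated in vesicular transport, but the catalogue entry identifies it as the zebrafish orthologue. It is flanked by an attR2 site on one side and, on the other, by a site annotated as an attB3 core overlapping an attL fragment, which is consistent with the attL3 site expected in a 3' entry clone. These sites allow an LR reaction to place rab36 in the third position, downstream of a 5' element (typically a promoter) and a middle-entry element such as a fluorescent protein, so that the middle element becomes fused to the N-terminus of Rab36 in the final destination vector.

The entry clone has no eukaryotic promoter or polyadenylation signal annotated, so expression depends on the assembled construct. The remaining features (rrnB T1 and T2 terminators, a T7 promoter, and short lacI and lacZα fragments) are backbone remnants. The associated work used such constructs for in vivo cell biological screening in zebrafish.
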