Features (pLannotate 1.2.2; 11 found; start..end, strand, type, name):
    121..213     +  CDS            lacI (fragment): lac repressor; lacI; The lac repressor binds to the lac operator to inhibit transcription in E. coli. This inhibition can be relieved by adding lactose or isopropyl-β-D-thiogalactopyranoside (IPTG).
    268..295     -  terminator     rrnB T2 terminator: transcription terminator T2 from the E. coli rrnB gene
    427..470     +  terminator     rrnB T1 terminator: Escherichia coli rrnB; transcription terminator T1 from the E. coli rrnB gene
    517..553     -  CDS            lacZα (fragment): LacZα fragment of β-galactosidase; lacZ fragment
    624..748     -  protein_bind   attR2: mutant version of attR; recombination site for the Gateway® LR reaction LR Clonase™
    759..1532    +  CDS            Rab36: RAB36_MOUSE - Experimental evidence at protein level: Swiss-Prot protein existence level 1. Protein transport. Probably involved in vesicular traffic (By similarity). From Mus musculus (Mouse).
   1536..1556    -  protein_bind   attB3: mutant version of attB; core recombination site for the Gateway® BP reaction BP Clonase™
   1547..1632    -  protein_bind   attL1 (fragment): mutant version of attL; recombination site for the Gateway® LR reaction LR Clonase™
   1669..1687    -  promoter       T7 promoter: promoter for bacteriophage T7 RNA polymerase
   1821..2630    +  CDS            KanR: aminoglycoside phosphotransferase; aph(3')-Ia; confers resistance to kanamycin in bacteria or G418 (Geneticin®) in eukaryotes
   2777..3365    +  rep_origin     ori: high-copy-number ColE1/pMB1/pBR322/pUC origin of replication
>Addgene plasmid #109697 | p3E-rab36 | depositor full sequence | sequence record 206634 | Full Sequence
CTTTCCTGCGTTATCCCCTGATTCTGTGGATAACCGTATTACCGCCTTTGAGTGAGCTGATACCGCTCGC
CGCAGCCGAACGACCGAGCGCAGCGAGTCAGTGAGCGAGGAAGCGGAAGAGCGCCCAATACGCAAACCGC
CTCTCCCCGCGCGTTGGCCGATTCATTAATGCAGCTGGCACGACAGGTTTCCCGACTGGAAAGCGGGCAG
TGAGCGCAACGCAATTAATACGCGTACCGCTAGCCAGGAAGAGTTTGTAGAAACGCAAAAAGGCCATCCG
TCAGGATGGCCTTCTGCTTAGTTTGATGCCTGGCAGTTTATGGCGGGCGTCCTGCCCGCCACCCTCCGGG
CCGTTGCTTCACAACGTTCAAATCCGCTCCCGGCGGATTTGTCCTACTCAGGAGAGCGTTCACCGACAAA
CAACAGATAAAACGAAAGGCCCAGTCTTCCGACTGAGCCTTTCGTTTTATTTGATGCCTGGCAGTTCCCT
ACTCTCGCGTTAACGCTAGCATGGATGTTTTCCCAGTCACGACGTTGTAAAACGACGGCCAGTCTTAAGC
TCGGGCCCTGCAGCTCTAGAGCTCGAATTCTACAGGTCACTAATACCATCTAAGTAGTTGGTTCATAGTG
ACTGCATATGTTGTGTTTTACAGTATTATGTAGTCTGTTTTTTATGCAAAATCTAATTTAATATATTGAT
ATTTATATCATTTTACGTTTCTCGTTCAACTTTCTTGTACAAAGTGGTGCAGTTCAGTCCACCTGTCAGC
AGAGACAGGATCATATCCGCATTTCCAAAGTGTTATAATCCACAAGCTTGCCTGCAAATGAAGGATGACT
GGAATGTAGAAGCCAAGGTGGCTTGCCAAGATCGGACGACTCGTCTGCAAGGGTATGACAGGTTTAAGAT
GTCAAAGGCAGTAGTGGTTGGAGATCTCAATGTGGGAAAGACATGCTTAATAAACAGGTTCTGTAAAGAC
GTGTTTGAGAGAGACTATAAGGCTACTATAGGTGTTGATTTTGAGATCGAGAGATTTGAGATGTCTGGGC
TGCCTTTTTCTCTTCAAATATGGGACACCGCTGGTCAAGAAAAGTTTAAATGCATTGCATCAGCATATTA
CAGAGGAGCTCAAGTTATTATCACTGTCTTTGACATGGCGGATATTAAGACCTTGGAAAACACAAAACAG
TGGTTGTTAGAGGCGGTGCGGGAAAATGAACCAGACTCCTGTTTTGTTTTCTTGGTTGGCACAAAAAGAG
ACCTCCTGTCTACAGAAGAGTGCCAGAGGACCGAGAGGGACGCCGTAAAGATTGCAGCAGAAATGAATGC
AGAATTCTGGTCAGTGTCCTCAAAAACAGGTGAAAACGTCCAAGAGTTTTTCTTTCGTGTGGCTGCTCTG
GCTTTTGAAGATGCTGTCATGAAGGACCTGGAGTCTGGGACCACCAGCAGCACTCAGATCGGAGATGGCA
GTATTCTCAATGATAAAACACTGGAAGTCACGCAGGAGAAGCCAAAGAAGAAGAGCTGTTGCTGACAACT
TTATTATACAAAGTTGGCATTATAAAAAAGCATTGCTTATCAATTTGTTGCAACGAACAGGTCACTATCA
GTCAAAATAAAATCATTATTTGGAGCTCCATGGTAGCGTTAACGCGGCCGCGATATCCCCTATAGTGAGT
CGTATTACATGGTCATAGCTGTTTCCTGGCAGCTCTGGCCCGTGTCTCAAAATCTCTGATGTTACATTGC
ACAAGATAAAAATATATCATCATGAACAATAAAACTGTCTGCTTACATAAACAGTAATACAAGGGGTGTT
ATGAGCCATATTCAACGGGAAACGTCGAGGCCGCGATTAAATTCCAACATGGATGCTGATTTATATGGGT
ATAAATGGGCTCGCGATAATGTCGGGCAATCAGGTGCGACAATCTATCGCTTGTATGGGAAGCCCGATGC
GCCAGAGTTGTTTCTGAAACATGGCAAAGGTAGCGTTGCCAATGATGTTACAGATGAGATGGTCAGACTA
AACTGGCTGACGGAATTTATGCCTCTTCCGACCATCAAGCATTTTATCCGTACTCCTGATGATGCATGGT
TACTCACCACTGCGATCCCCGGAAAAACAGCATTCCAGGTATTAGAAGAATATCCTGATTCAGGTGAAAA
TATTGTTGATGCGCTGGCAGTGTTCCTGCGCCGGTTGCATTCGATTCCTGTTTGTAATTGTCCTTTTAAC
AGCGATCGCGTATTTCGTCTCGCTCAGGCGCAATCACGAATGAATAACGGTTTGGTTGATGCGAGTGATT
TTGATGACGAGCGTAATGGCTGGCCTGTTGAACAAGTCTGGAAAGAAATGCATAAACTTTTGCCATTCTC
ACCGGATTCAGTCGTCACTCATGGTGATTTCTCACTTGATAACCTTATTTTTGACGAGGGGAAATTAATA
GGTTGTATTGATGTTGGACGAGTCGGAATCGCAGACCGATACCAGGATCTTGCCATCCTATGGAACTGCC
TCGGTGAGTTTTCTCCTTCATTACAGAAACGGCTTTTTCAAAAATATGGTATTGATAATCCTGATATGAA
TAAATTGCAGTTTCATTTGATGCTCGATGAGTTTTTCTAATCAGAATTGGTTAATTGGTTGTAACACTGG
CAGAGCATTACGCTGACTTGACGGGACGGCGCAAGCTCATGACCAAAATCCCTTAACGTGAGTTACGCGT
CGTTCCACTGAGCGTCAGACCCCGTAGAAAAGATCAAAGGATCTTCTTGAGATCCTTTTTTTCTGCGCGT
AATCTGCTGCTTGCAAACAAAAAAACCACCGCTACCAGCGGTGGTTTGTTTGCCGGATCAAGAGCTACCA
ACTCTTTTTCCGAAGGTAACTGGCTTCAGCAGAGCGCAGATACCAAATACTGTCCTTCTAGTGTAGCCGT
AGTTAGGCCACCACTTCAAGAACTCTGTAGCACCGCCTACATACCTCGCTCTGCTAATCCTGTTACCAGT
GGCTGCTGCCAGTGGCGATAAGTCGTGTCTTACCGGGTTGGACTCAAGACGATAGTTACCGGATAAGGCG
CAGCGGTCGGGCTGAACGGGGGGTTCGTGCACACAGCCCAGCTTGGAGCGAACGACCTACACCGAACTGA
GATACCTACAGCGTGAGCATTGAGAAAGCGCCACGCTTCCCGAAGGGAGAAAGGCGGACAGGTATCCGGT
AAGCGGCAGGGTCGGAACAGGAGAGCGCACGAGGGAGCTTCCAGGGGGAAACGCCTGGTATCTTTATAGT
CCTGTCGGGTTTCGCCACCTCTGACTTGAGCGTCGATTTTTGTGATGCTCGTCAGGGGGGCGGAGCCTAT
GGAAAAACGCCAGCAACGCGGCCTTTTTACGGTTCCTGGCCTTTTGCTGGCCTTTTGCTCACATGTT
