Features (pLannotate 1.2.2; 12 found; start..end, strand, type, name):
      1..125     -  protein_bind   attR2: mutant version of attR; recombination site for the Gateway® LR reaction LR Clonase™
    136..909     +  CDS            Rab36: RAB36_MOUSE - Experimental evidence at protein level: Swiss-Prot protein existence level 1. Protein transport. Probably involved in vesicular traffic (By similarity). From Mus musculus (Mouse).
    913..933     -  protein_bind   attB3: mutant version of attB; core recombination site for the Gateway® BP reaction BP Clonase™
    924..1009    -  protein_bind   attL1 (fragment): mutant version of attL; recombination site for the Gateway® LR reaction LR Clonase™
   1046..1064    -  promoter       T7 promoter: promoter for bacteriophage T7 RNA polymerase
   1198..2007    +  CDS            KanR: aminoglycoside phosphotransferase; aph(3')-Ia; confers resistance to kanamycin in bacteria or G418 (Geneticin®) in eukaryotes
   2154..2742    +  rep_origin     ori: high-copy-number ColE1/pMB1/pBR322/pUC origin of replication
   2925..3017    +  CDS            lacI (fragment): lac repressor; lacI; The lac repressor binds to the lac operator to inhibit transcription in E. coli. This inhibition can be relieved by adding lactose or isopropyl-β-D-thiogalactopyranoside (IPTG).
   3072..3099    -  terminator     rrnB T2 terminator: transcription terminator T2 from the E. coli rrnB gene
   3231..3274    +  terminator     rrnB T1 terminator: Escherichia coli rrnB; transcription terminator T1 from the E. coli rrnB gene
   3321..3357    -  CDS            lacZα (fragment): LacZα fragment of β-galactosidase; lacZ fragment
   3395..3424    -  protein_bind   attP2 (fragment): mutant version of attP; recombination site for the Gateway® BP reaction BP Clonase™
>Addgene plasmid #109697 | p3E-rab36 | addgene full sequence | sequence record 223974 | Addgene NGS Result
CATAGTGACTGCATATGTTGTGTTTTACAGTATTATGTAGTCTGTTTTTTATGCAAAATCTAATTTAATA
TATTGATATTTATATCATTTTACGTTTCTCGTTCAACTTTCTTGTACAAAGTGGTGCAGTTCAGTCCACC
TGTCAGCAGAGACAGGATCATATCCGCATTTCCAAAGTGTTATAATCCACAAGCTTGCCTGCAAATGAAG
GATGACTGGAATGTAGAAGCCAAGGTGGCTTGCCAAGATCGGACGACTCGTCTGCAAGGGTATGACAGGT
TTAAGATGTCAAAGGCAGTAGTGGTTGGAGATCTCAATGTGGGAAAGACATGCTTAATAAACAGGTTCTG
TAAAGACGTGTTTGAGAGAGACTATAAGGCTACTATAGGTGTTGATTTTGAGATCGAGAGATTTGAGATG
TCTGGGCTGCCTTTTTCTCTTCAAATATGGGACACCGCTGGTCAAGAAAAGTTTAAATGCATTGCATCAG
CATATTACAGAGGAGCTCAAGTTATTATCACTGTCTTTGACATGGCGGATATTAAGACCTTGGAAAACAC
AAAACAGTGGTTGTTAGAGGCGGTGCGGGAAAATGAACCAGACTCCTGTTTTGTTTTCTTGGTTGGCACA
AAAAGAGACCTCCTGTCTACAGAAGAGTGCCAGAGGACCGAGAGGGACGCCGTAAAGATTGCAGCAGAAA
TGAATGCAGAATTCTGGTCAGTGTCCTCAAAAACAGGTGAAAACGTCCAAGAGTTTTTCTTTCGTGTGGC
TGCTCTGGCTTTTGAAGATGCTGTCATGAAGGACCTGGAGTCTGGGACCACCAGCAGCACTCAGATCGGA
GATGGCAGTATTCTCAATGATAAAACACTGGAAGTCACGCAGGAGAAGCCAAAGAAGAAGAGCTGTTGCT
GACAACTTTATTATACAAAGTTGGCATTATAAAAAAGCATTGCTTATCAATTTGTTGCAACGAACAGGTC
ACTATCAGTCAAAATAAAATCATTATTTGGAGCTCCATGGTAGCGTTAACGCGGCCGCGATATCCCCTAT
AGTGAGTCGTATTACATGGTCATAGCTGTTTCCTGGCAGCTCTGGCCCGTGTCTCAAAATCTCTGATGTT
ACATTGCACAAGATAAAAATATATCATCATGAACAATAAAACTGTCTGCTTACATAAACAGTAATACAAG
GGGTGTTATGAGCCATATTCAACGGGAAACGTCGAGGCCGCGATTAAATTCCAACATGGATGCTGATTTA
TATGGGTATAAATGGGCTCGCGATAATGTCGGGCAATCAGGTGCGACAATCTATCGCTTGTATGGGAAGC
CCGATGCGCCAGAGTTGTTTCTGAAACATGGCAAAGGTAGCGTTGCCAATGATGTTACAGATGAGATGGT
CAGACTAAACTGGCTGACGGAATTTATGCCTCTTCCGACCATCAAGCATTTTATCCGTACTCCTGATGAT
GCATGGTTACTCACCACTGCGATCCCCGGAAAAACAGCATTCCAGGTATTAGAAGAATATCCTGATTCAG
GTGAAAATATTGTTGATGCGCTGGCAGTGTTCCTGCGCCGGTTGCATTCGATTCCTGTTTGTAATTGTCC
TTTTAACAGCGATCGCGTATTTCGTCTCGCTCAGGCGCAATCACGAATGAATAACGGTTTGGTTGATGCG
AGTGATTTTGATGACGAGCGTAATGGCTGGCCTGTTGAACAAGTCTGGAAAGAAATGCATAAACTTTTGC
CATTCTCACCGGATTCAGTCGTCACTCATGGTGATTTCTCACTTGATAACCTTATTTTTGACGAGGGGAA
ATTAATAGGTTGTATTGATGTTGGACGAGTCGGAATCGCAGACCGATACCAGGATCTTGCCATCCTATGG
AACTGCCTCGGTGAGTTTTCTCCTTCATTACAGAAACGGCTTTTTCAAAAATATGGTATTGATAATCCTG
ATATGAATAAATTGCAGTTTCATTTGATGCTCGATGAGTTTTTCTAATCAGAATTGGTTAATTGGTTGTA
ACACTGGCAGAGCATTACGCTGACTTGACGGGACGGCGCAAGCTCATGACCAAAATCCCTTAACGTGAGT
TACGCGTCGTTCCACTGAGCGTCAGACCCCGTAGAAAAGATCAAAGGATCTTCTTGAGATCCTTTTTTTC
TGCGCGTAATCTGCTGCTTGCAAACAAAAAAACCACCGCTACCAGCGGTGGTTTGTTTGCCGGATCAAGA
GCTACCAACTCTTTTTCCGAAGGTAACTGGCTTCAGCAGAGCGCAGATACCAAATACTGTTCTTCTAGTG
TAGCCGTAGTTAGGCCACCACTTCAAGAACTCTGTAGCACCGCCTACATACCTCGCTCTGCTAATCCTGT
TACCAGTGGCTGCTGCCAGTGGCGATAAGTCGTGTCTTACCGGGTTGGACTCAAGACGATAGTTACCGGA
TAAGGCGCAGCGGTCGGGCTGAACGGGGGGTTCGTGCACACAGCCCAGCTTGGAGCGAACGACCTACACC
GAACTGAGATACCTACAGCGTGAGCTATGAGAAAGCGCCACGCTTCCCGAAGGGAGAAAGGCGGACAGGT
ATCCGGTAAGCGGCAGGGTCGGAACAGGAGAGCGCACGAGGGAGCTTCCAGGGGGAAACGCCTGGTATCT
TTATAGTCCTGTCGGGTTTCGCCACCTCTGACTTGAGCGTCGATTTTTGTGATGCTCGTCAGGGGGGCGG
AGCCTATGGAAAAACGCCAGCAACGCGGCCTTTTTACGGTTCCTGGCCTTTTGCTGGCCTTTTGCTCACA
TGTTCTTTCCTGCGTTATCCCCTGATTCTGTGGATAACCGTATTACCGCCTTTGAGTGAGCTGATACCGC
TCGCCGCAGCCGAACGACCGAGCGCAGCGAGTCAGTGAGCGAGGAAGCGGAAGAGCGCCCAATACGCAAA
CCGCCTCTCCCCGCGCGTTGGCCGATTCATTAATGCAGCTGGCACGACAGGTTTCCCGACTGGAAAGCGG
GCAGTGAGCGCAACGCAATTAATACGCGTACCGCTAGCCAGGAAGAGTTTGTAGAAACGCAAAAAGGCCA
TCCGTCAGGATGGCCTTCTGCTTAGTTTGATGCCTGGCAGTTTATGGCGGGCGTCCTGCCCGCCACCCTC
CGGGCCGTTGCTTCACAACGTTCAAATCCGCTCCCGGCGGATTTGTCCTACTCAGGAGAGCGTTCACCGA
CAAACAACAGATAAAACGAAAGGCCCAGTCTTCCGACTGAGCCTTTCGTTTTATTTGATGCCTGGCAGTT
CCCTACTCTCGCGTTAACGCTAGCATGGATGTTTTCCCAGTCACGACGTTGTAAAACGACGGCCAGTCTT
AAGCTCGGGCCCTGCAGCTCTAGAGCTCGAATTCTACAGGTCACTAATACCATCTAAGTAGTTGGTT
